>Addgene plasmid #165479 | pC28-LIC-sfGFP-His | addgene full sequence | sequence record 326619 | Addgene NGS Result
TGGCGAATGGG
[124 nt withheld, positions 12-135]
C
[91 nt withheld, positions 137-227]
A
[49 nt withheld, positions 229-277]
CCTTTGACGTTGGAGTCCACGTTCTTT
[37 nt withheld, positions 305-341]
ACCCTATCTCGGTCTATTCTTTTGATTTATAAGGGATTTTGCCGATTTCGGCCTATTGGTTAAAAAATGA
GCTGATTTAACAAAAATTTAACGCGAATTTTAACAAAATATTAACGCTTACAATTTAGGTGGCACTTTTC
GGGGAAATGTGCGCGGAACCCCTATTTGTTTATTTTTCTAAATACATTCAAATATGTATCCGCTCATGAA
TTAATTCTTAGAAAAACTCATCGAGCATCAAATGAAACTGCAATTTATTCATATCAGGATTATCAATACC
ATATTTTTGAAAAAGCCGTTTCTGTAATGAAGGAGAAAACTCACCGAGGCAGTTCCATAGGATGGCAAGA
TCCTGGTATCGGTCTGCGATTCCGACTCGTCCAACATCAATACAACCTATTAATTTCCCCTCGTCAAAAA
TAAGGTTATCAAGTGAGAAATCACCATGAGTGACGACTGAATCCGGTGAGAATGGCAAAAGTTTATGCAT
TTCTTTCCAGACTTGTTCAACAGGCCAGCCATTACGCTCGTCATCAAAATCACTCGCATCAACCAAACCG
TTATTCATTCGTGATTGCGCCTGAGCGAGACGAAATACGCGATCGCTGTTAAAAGGACAATTACAAACAG
GAATCGAATGCAACCGGCGCAGGAACACTGCCAGCGCATCAACAATATTTTCACCTGAATCAGGATATTC
TTCTAATACCTGGAATGCTGTTTTCCCGGGGATCGCAGTGGTGAGTAACCATGCATCATCAGGAGTACGG
ATAAAATGCTTGATGGTCGGAAGAGGCATAAATTCCGTCAGCCAGTTTAGTCTGACCATCTCATCTGTAA
CATCATTGGCAACGCTACCTTTGCCATGTTTCAGAAACAACTCTGGCGCATCGGGCTTCCCATACAATCG
ATAGATTGTCGCACCTGATTGCCCGACATTATCGCGAGCCCATTTATACCCATATAAATCAGCATCCATG
TTGGAATTTAATCGCGGCCTAGAGCAAGACGTTTCCCGTTGAATATGGCTCATAACACCCCTTGTATTAC
TGTTTATGTAAGCAGACAGTTTTATTGTTCATGACCAAAATCCCTTAACGTGAGTTTTCGTTCCACTGAG
CGTCAGACCCCGTAGAAAAGATCAAAGGATCTTCTTGAGATCCTTTTTTTCTGCGCGTAATCTGCTGCTT
GCAAACAAAAAAACCACCGCTACCAGCGGTGGTTTGTTTGCCGGATCAAGAGCTACCAACTCTTTTTCCG
AAGGTAACTGGCTTCAGCAGAGCGCAGATACCAAATACTGTCCTTCTAGTGTAGCCGTAGTTAGGCCACC
ACTTCAAGAACTCTGTAGCACCGCCTACATACCTCGCTCTGCTAATCCTGTTACCAGTGGCTGCTGCCAG
TGGCGATAAGTCGTGTCTTACCGGGTTGGACTCAAGACGATAGTTACCGGATAAGGCGCAGCGGTCGGGC
TGAACGGGGGGTTCGTGCACACAGCCCAGCTTGGAGCGAACGACCTACACCGAACTGAGATACCTACAGC
GTGAGCTATGAGAAAGCGCCACGCTTCCCGAAGGGAGAAAGGCGGACAGGTATCCGGTAAGCGGCAGGGT
CGGAACAGGAGAGCGCACGAGGGAGCTTCCAGGGGGAAACGCCTGGTATCTTTATAGTCCTGTCGGGTTT
CGCCACCTCTGACTTGAGCGTCGATTTTTGTGATGCTCGTCAGGGGGGCGGAGCCTATGGAAAAACGCCA
GCAACGCGGCCTTTTTACGGTTCCTGGCCTTTTGCTGGCCTTTTGCTCACATGTTCTTTCCTGCGTTATC
CCCTGATTCTGTGGATAACCGTATTACCGCCTTTGAGTGAGCTGATACCGCTCGCCGCAGCCGAACGACC
GAGCGCAGCGAGTCAGTGAGCGAGGAAGCGGAAGAGCGCCTGATGCGGTATTTTCTCCTTACGCATCTGT
GCGGTATTTCACACCGCAATGGTGCACTCTCAGTACAATCTGCTCTGATGCCGCATAGTTAAGCCAGTAT
ACACTCCGCTATCGCTACGTGACTGGGTCATGGCTGCGCCCCGACACCCGCCAACACCCGCTGACGCGCC
CTGACGGGCTTGTCTGCTCCCGGCATCCGCTTACAGACAAGCTGTGACCGTCTCCGGGAGCTGCATGTGT
CAGAGGTTTTCACCGTCATCACCGAAACGCGCGAGGCAGCTGCGGTAAAGCTCATCAGCGTGGTCGTGAA
GCGATTCACAGATGTCTGCCTGTTCATCCGCGTCCAGCTCGTTGAGTTTCTCCAGAAGCGTTAATGTCTG
GCTTCTGATAAAGCGGGCCATGTTAAGGGCGGTTTTTTCCTGTTTGGTCACTGATGCCTCCGTGTAAGGG
GGATTTCTGTTCATGGGGGTAATGATACCGATGAAACGAGAGAGGATGCTCACGATACGGGTTACTGATG
ATGAACATGCCCGGTTACTGGAACGTTGTGAGGGTAAACAACTGGCGGTATGGATGCGGCGGGACCAGAG
AAAAATCACTCAGGGTCAATGCCAGCGCTTCGTTAATACAGATGTAGGTGTTCCACAGGGTAGCCAGCAG
CATCCTGCGATGCAGATCCGGAACATAATGGTGCAGGGCGCTGACTTCCGCGTTTCCAGACTTTACGAAA
CACGGAAACCGAAGACCATTCATGTTGTTGCTCAGGTCGCAGACGTTTTGCAGCAGCAGTCGCTTCACGT
TCGCTCGCGTATCGGTGATTCATTCTGCTAACCAGTAAGGCAACCCCGCCAGCCTAGCCGGGTCCTCAAC
GACAGGAGCACGATCATGCGCACCCGTGGGGCCGCCATGCCGGCGATAATGGCCTGCTTCTCGCCGAAAC
GTTTGGTGGCGGGACCAGTGACGAAGGCTTGAGCGAGGGCGTGCAAGATTCCGAATACCGCAAGCGACAG
GCCGATCATCGTCGCGCTCCAGCGAAAGCGGTCCTCGCCGAAAATGACCCAGAGCGCTGCCGGCACCTGT
CCTACGAGTTGCATGATAAAGAAGACAGTCATAAGTGCGGCGACGATAGTCATGCCCCGCGCCCACCGGA
AGGAGCTGACTGGGTTGAAGGCTCTCAAGGGCATCGGTCGAGATCCCGGTGCCTAATGAGTGAGCTAACT
TACATTAATTGCGTTGCGCTCACTGCCCGCTTTCCAGTCGGGAAACCTGTCGTGCCAGCTGCATTAATGA
ATCGGCCAACGCGCGGGGAGAGGCGGTTTGCGTATTGGGCGCCAGGGTGGTTTTTCTTTTCACCAGTGAG
ACGGGCAACAGCTGATTGCCCTTCACCGCCTGGCCCTGAGAGAGTTGCAGCAAGCGGTCCACGCTGGTTT
GCCCCAGCAGGCGAAAATCCTGTTTGATGGTGGTTAACGGCGGGATATAACATGAGCTGTCTTCGGTATC
GTCGTATCCCACTACCGAGATATCCGCACCAACGCGCAGCCCGGACTCGGTAATGGCGCGCATTGCGCCC
AGCGCCATCTGATCGTTGGCAACCAGCATCGCAGTGGGAACGATGCCCTCATTCAGCATTTGCATGGTTT
GTTGAAAACCGGACATGGCACTCCAGTCGCCTTCCCGTTCCGCTATCGGCTGAATTTGATTGCGAGTGAG
ATATTTATGCCAGCCAGCCAGACGCAGACGCGCCGAGACAGAACTTAATGGGCCCGCTAACAGCGCGATT
TGCTGGTGACCCAATGCGACCAGATGCTCCACGCCCAGTCGCGTACCGTCTTCATGGGAGAAAATAATAC
TGTTGATGGGTGTCTGGTCAGAGACATCAAGAAATAACGCCGGAACATTAGTGCAGGCAGCTTCCACAGC
AATGGCATCCTGGTCATCCAGCGGATAGTTAATGATCAGCCCACTGACGCGTTGCGCGAGAAGATTGTGC
ACCGCCGCTTTACAGGCTTCGACGCCGCTTCGTTCTACCATCGACACCACCACGCTGGCACCCAGTTGAT
CGGCGCGAGATTTAATCGCCGCGACAATTTGCGACGGCGCGTGCAGGGCCAGACTGGAGGTGGCAACGCC
AATCAGCAACGACTGTTTGCCCGCCAGTTGTTGTGCCACGCGGTTGGGAATGTAATTCAGCTCCGCCATC
GCCGCTTCCACTTTTTCCCGCGTTTTCGCAGAAACGTGGCTGGCCTGGTTCACCACGCGGGAAACGGTCT
GATAAGAGACACCGGCATACTCTGCGACATCGTATAACGTTACTGGTTTCACATTCACCACCCTGAATTG
ACTCTCTTCCGGGCGCTATCATGCCATACCGCGAAAGGTTTTGCGCCATTCGATGGTGTCCGGGATCTCG
ACGCTCTCCCTTATGCGACTCCTGCATTAGGAAGCAGCCCAGTAGTAGGTTGAGGCCGTTGAGCACCGCC
GCCGCAAGGAATGGTGCATGCAAGGAGATGGCGCCCAACAGTCCCCCGGCCACGGGGCCTGCCACCATAC
CCACGCCGAAACAAGCGCTCATGAGCCCGAAGTGGCGAGCCCGATCTTCCCCATCGGTGATGTCGGCGAT
ATAGGCGCCAGCAACCGCACCTGTGGCGCCGGTGATGCCGGCCACGATGCGTCCGGCGTAGAGGATCGAG
ATCTCGATCCCGCGAAATTAATACGACTCACTATAGGGGAATTGTGAGCGGATAACAATTCCCCTCTAGA
AATAATTTTGTTTAACTTTAAGAAGGAGATATACTATGCAGGTCGTTCACTATTATTATATTTAGTGAAA
TGAGATATTATGATATTTTCTGAATTGTGATTAAAAAGGCAACTTTATGCCCATGCAACAGAAACTATAA
AAAATACAGAGAATGAAAAGAAACAGATAGATTTTTTAGTTCTTTAGGCCCGTAGTCTGCAAATCCTTTT
ATGATTTTCTATCAAACAAAAGAGGAAAATAGACCAGTTGCAATCCAAACGAGAGTCTAATAGAATGAGG
TCGAAAAGTAAATCGCGCGGGTTTGTTACTGATAAAGCAGGCAAGACCTAAAATGTGTAAAGGGCAAAGT
GTATACTTTGGCGTCACCCCTTACATATTTTAGGTCTTTTTTTATTGTGCGTAACTAACTTGCCATCTTC
AAACAGGAGGGCTGGAAGAAGCAGACCGCTAACACAGTACATAAAAAAGGAGACATGAACGATGAACATC
AAAAAGTTTGCAAAACAAGCAACAGTATTAACCTTTACTACCGCACTGCTGGCAGGAGGCGCAACTCAAG
CGTTTGCGAAAGAAACGAACCAAAAGCCATATAAGGAAACATACGGCATTTCCCATATTACACGCCATGA
TATGCTGCAAATCCCTGAACAGCAAAAAAATGAAAAATATAAAGTTCCTGAGTTCGATTCGTCCACAATT
AAAAATATCTCTTCTGCAAAAGGCCTGGACGTTTGGGACAGCTGGCCATTACAAAACACTGACGGCACTG
TCGCAAACTATCACGGCTACCACATCGTCTTTGCATTAGCCGGAGATCCTAAAAATGCGGATGACACATC
GATTTACATGTTCTATCAAAAAGTCGGCGAAACTTCTATTGACAGCTGGAAAAACGCTGGCCGCGTCTTT
AAAGACAGCGACAAATTCGATGCAAATGATTCTATCCTAAAAGACCAAACACAAGAATGGTCAGGTTCAG
CCACATTTACATCTGACGGAAAAATCCGTTTATTCTACACTGATTTCTCCGGTAAACATTACGGCAAACA
AACACTGACAACTGCACAAGTTAACGTATCAGCATCAGACAGCTCTTTGAACATCAACGGTGTAGAGGAT
TATAAATCAATCTTTGACGGTGACGGAAAAACGTATCAAAATGTACAGCAGTTCATCGATGAAGGCAACT
ACAGCTCAGGCGACAACCATACGCTGAGAGATCCTCACTACGTAGAAGATAAAGGCCACAAATACTTAGT
ATTTGAAGCAAACACTGGAACTGAAGATGGCTACCAAGGCGAAGAATCTTTATTTAACAAAGCATACTAT
GGCAAAAGCACATCATTCTTCCGTCAAGAAAGTCAAAAACTTCTGCAAAGCGATAAAAAACGCACGGCTG
AGTTAGCAAACGGCGCTCTCGGTATGATTGAGCTAAACGATGATTACACACTGAAAAAAGTGATGAAACC
GCTGATTGCATCTAACACAGTAACAGATGAAATTGAACGCGCGAACGTCTTTAAAATGAACGGCAAATGG
TACCTGTTCACTGACTCCCGCGGATCAAAAATGACGATTGACGGCATTACGTCTAACGATATTTACATGC
TTGGTTATGTTTCTAATTCTTTAACTGGCCCATACAAGCCGCTGAACAAAACTGGCCTTGTGTTAAAAAT
GGATCTTGATCCTAACGATGTAACCTTTACTTACTCACACTTCGCTGTACCTCAAGCGAAAGGAAACAAT
GTCGTGATTACAAGCTATATGACAAACAGAGGATTCTACGCAGACAAACAATCAACGTTTGCGCCTAGCT
TCCTGCTGAACATCAAAGGCAAGAAAACATCTGTTGTCAAAGACAGCATCCTTGAACAAGGACAATTAAC
AGTTAACAAATAAAAACGCAAAAGAAAATTTTAGTAAGCCACCTGCGCCGAAAACCTCTATTTTCAGGGA
GTTAGCAAAGGTGAAGAACTGTTTACCGGCGTTGTGCCGATTCTGGTGGAACTGGATGGTGATGTGAATG
GCCATAAATTTAGCGTTCGTGGCGAAGGCGAAGGTGATGCGACCAACGGTAAACTGACCCTGAAATTTAT
TTGCACCACCGGTAAACTGCCGGTTCCGTGGCCGACCCTGGTGACCACCCTGACCTATGGCGTTCAGTGC
TTTAGCCGCTATCCGGATCATATGAAACGCCATGATTTCTTTAAAAGCGCGATGCCGGAAGGCTATGTGC
AGGAACGTACCATTAGCTTCAAAGATGATGGCACCTATAAAACCCGTGCGGAAGTTAAATTTGAAGGCGA
TACCCTGGTGAACCGCATTGAACTGAAAGGTATTGATTTTAAAGAAGATGGCAACATTCTGGGTCATAAA
CTGGAATATAATTTCAACAGCCATAATGTGTATATTACCGCCGATAAACAGAAAAATGGCATCAAAGCGA
ACTTTAAAATCCGTCACAACGTGGAAGATGGTAGCGTGCAGCTGGCGGATCATTATCAGCAGAATACCCC
GATTGGTGATGGCCCGGTGCTGCTGCCGGATAATCATTATCTGAGCACCCAGAGCGTTCTGAGCAAAGAT
CCGAATGAAAAACGTGATCATATGGTGCTGCTGGAATTTGTTACCGCCGCGGGCATTACCCACGGTATGG
ATGAACTGTATAAAGGCAGCCACCATCATCATCACCATTAAAGCTCGAGCACCACCACCACCACCACTGA
GATCCGGCTGCTAACAAAGCCCGAAAGGAAGCTGAGTTGGCTGCTGCCACCGCTGAGCAATAACTAGCAT
AACCCCTTGGGGCCTCTAAACGGGTCTTGAGGGGTTTTTTGCTGAAAGGAGGAACTATATCCGGAT
Features (pLannotate 1.2.2; 21 found; start..end, strand, type, name):
     12..440     +  rep_origin     f1 ori (sequence partly withheld): f1 bacteriophage origin of replication; arrow indicates direction of (+) strand synthesis
    493..550     +  promoter       AmpR promoter (fragment): bla
    559..1374    -  CDS            KanR: aminoglycoside phosphotransferase; aph(3')-Ia; confers resistance to kanamycin in bacteria or G418 (Geneticin®) in eukaryotes
   1496..2084    +  rep_origin     ori: high-copy-number ColE1/pMB1/pBR322/pUC origin of replication
   2270..2409    -  misc_feature   bom: basis of mobility region from pBR322
   2511..2702    -  CDS            rop: Rop protein, which maintains plasmids at low copy number; rop
   2719..3099    +  CDS            YPB1_ECOLX: Protein predicted: Swiss-Prot protein existence level 4. From Escherichia coli.
   3171..3462    -  CDS            TcR (fragment): tetracycline efflux protein; tet; confers resistance to tetracycline
   3477..3498    -  protein_bind   CAP binding site: CAP binding activates transcription in the presence of cAMP. E. coli catabolite activator protein
   3511..4593    -  CDS            lacI: lac repressor; lacI; The lac repressor binds to the lac operator to inhibit transcription in E. coli. This inhibition can be relieved by adding lactose or isopropyl-β-D-thiogalactopyranoside (IPTG).
   4594..4671    -  promoter       lacI promoter: lacI
   4679..4958    -  CDS            TcR (fragment): tetracycline efflux protein; tet; confers resistance to tetracycline
   4980..4998    +  promoter       T7 promoter: promoter for bacteriophage T7 RNA polymerase
   4999..5023    +  protein_bind   lac operator: The lac repressor binds to the lac operator to inhibit transcription in E. coli. This inhibition can be relieved by adding lactose or isopropyl-β-D-thiogalactopyranoside (IPTG). lac repressor encoded by lacI
   5038..5060    +  RBS            RBS: efficient ribosome binding site from bacteriophage T7 gene 10 (Olins and Rangwala, 1989)
   5090..5512    +  promoter       sacB promoter: sacR; sacB promoter and control region
   5513..6934    +  CDS            SacB: secreted levansucrase that renders bacterial growth sensitive to sucrose; Bacillus subtilis sacB; negative selection marker
   6995..7705    +  CDS            Superfolder GFP: Superfolder GFP is a basic (constitutively fluorescent) green fluorescent protein published in 2005, derived from Aequorea victoria. It is reported to be a very rapidly-maturing weak dimer.
   7741..7758    +  CDS            9xHis (fragment): 9xHis affinity tag
   7768..7817    +  CDS            SET1 (fragment): solubility-enhancement tag derived from T7 phage gene 10B
   7825..7872    +  terminator     T7 terminator: transcription terminator for bacteriophage T7 RNA polymerase
