[The description below was written by a language model from this plasmid's Addgene catalogue record and pLannotate feature annotations shown in this document.]
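Description:
pC28-LIC-sfGFP-His is an empty bacterial expression backbone derived from pET28, designed for ligation-independent cloning (LIC) of target genes that are to be produced in E. coli as fusions to a C-terminal TEV site, superfolder GFP and a His tag. The 7.9 kb plasmid is selected with kanamycin (aph(3')-Ia). It replicates from a pBR322-type ColE1 origin accompanied by the bom region and the rop gene, which is consistent with its listing as low copy. An f1 origin is also present. The annotation additionally picks up short tetracycline-resistance fragments and a predicted E. coli ORF, which appear to be non-functional pBR322 remnants of the backbone.

Expression is driven by the T7 promoter under lac operator control, followed by the T7 gene 10 ribosome binding site. The plasmid-borne lacI supplies repressor, so transcription is IPTG-inducible in hosts that provide T7 RNA polymerase. Between the RBS and the tag region sits a sacB cassette with its own promoter. It encodes levansucrase, which makes cells sucrose-sensitive. Its position suggests it is a stuffer replaced by the gene of interest during LIC, allowing counter-selection against uncut parental vector, although the record does not say this explicitly. Downstream lie the superfolder GFP coding sequence, a His tag (recorded as 6xHis and annotated as a fragment of a longer His tag), a short match to a T7 gene 10-derived sequence, and the T7 terminator. The TEV site listed in the catalogue is not separately annotated.

The associated publication concerns high-throughput cloning and expression of integral membrane proteins in E. coli. In that setting, a C-terminal GFP fusion can serve as a fluorescent readout of expression, the His tag allows affinity purification, and the TEV site allows the tags to be removed.
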