Addgene plasmid #165479: pC28-LIC-sfGFP-His
Purpose: (Empty Backbone) pET based vector for protein expression in E.coli for targets fused with C-terminal superfolder GFP and His tag
Depositing lab: Renato Bruni. Depositing organization: New York Structural Biology Center. Publication: High-throughput cloning and expression of integral membrane proteins in Escherichia coli. Bruni R, Kloss B. Curr Protoc Protein Sci. 2013 Nov 5;74:29.6.1-29.6.34. doi: 10.1002/0471140864.ps2906s74. PubMed 24510647.
Backbone
  Vector backbone: pET28
  Backbone manufacturer: Novagen
  Vector type: Bacterial Expression
  Tag / fusion protein: TEV-GFP-6xHis (C terminal on backbone)
Growth in bacteria
  Bacterial resistance: Kanamycin, 50 μg/mL
  Growth temperature: 37°C
  Growth strain: DH5alpha
  Copy number: Low Copy
Gene/Insert
  Gene/Insert name: None
  Tag / fusion protein: TEV-GFP-6xHis (C terminal on backbone)
Terms and licenses: Academic/Nonprofit Terms; Industry Terms: Not Available to Industry
Depositor comments: Primers for LIC cloning: Upstream: add TTAAGAAGGAGATATACT to the 5' end of gene of interest. Downstream: add TGAAAATAGAGGTTTTCGGC to the 3' end of GOI. Detailed cloning method available in the paper Bruni R, Kloss B. High-throughput cloning and expression of integral membrane proteins in Escherichia coli. Curr Protoc Protein Sci. 2013 Nov 5;74:29.6.1-29.6.34.
How to cite: pC28-LIC-sfGFP-His was a gift from Renato Bruni (Addgene plasmid # 165479 ; http://n2t.net/addgene:165479 ; RRID:Addgene_165479)
